Addgene plasmid #11031: p043 mTcf-4 B
Depositing lab: Ramesh Shivdasani. Publication: A possible role for the high mobility group box transcription factor Tcf-4 in vertebrate gut epithelial cell differentiation. Lee YJ, Swencki B, Shoichet S, Shivdasani RA. J Biol Chem. 1999 Jan 15. 274(3):1566-72. 10.1074/jbc.274.3.1566 PubMed 9880534.
Backbone
  Vector backbone: pCS105
  Backbone size w/o insert (bp): 4133
  Vector type: Mammalian Expression ; Xenopus, Avian, and Zebrafish expression
Growth in bacteria
  Bacterial resistance: Ampicillin, 100 μg/mL
  Growth temperature: 37°C
  Growth strain: DH5alpha
  Copy number: High Copy
Gene/Insert
  Gene/Insert name: Tcf-4 (alt name: Tcf7l2)
  Species: M. musculus (mouse)
  Entrez Gene: Tcf7l2 (a.k.a. TCF4B, TCF4E, Tcf-4, Tcf4)
  Cloning method: Restriction Enzyme
  Sequencing primers: 5′ SP6; 3′ T3 or M13 reverse
Terms and licenses: Academic/Nonprofit Terms; Industry Terms: Not Available to Industry
Depositor comments: Positive clone encoding mTcf4 obtained from screening a mouse embryonic gut cDNA library with degenerate oligos complementary to the highly conserved HMG box of Tcf/LEF proteins.
How to cite: p043 mTcf-4 B was a gift from Ramesh Shivdasani (Addgene plasmid # 11031 ; http://n2t.net/addgene:11031 ; RRID:Addgene_11031)
