[The description below was written by a language model from this plasmid's Addgene catalogue record.]
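Description:
p043 mTcf-4 B is an expression plasmid carrying a mouse cDNA for Tcf-4 (gene symbol Tcf7l2) in the pCS105 backbone, which is about 4.1 kb without the insert. The vector is catalogued for expression in mammalian cells as well as in Xenopus, avian and zebrafish systems. In bacteria it is maintained at high copy number and selected with ampicillin. The record does not list the promoter, polyadenylation signal, origin of replication or insert size, and no feature table is provided. The recommended sequencing primers (SP6 on the 5′ side, T3 or M13 reverse on the 3′ side) indicate that these primer sites flank the cloning region. An SP6 site upstream of the insert is the kind of arrangement commonly used to make synthetic mRNA in vitro for embryo injection, although the record does not state that use explicitly. No epitope tag or reporter fusion is recorded.

Tcf-4 is a member of the Tcf/LEF family of HMG box transcription factors. According to the depositor's notes, this clone was isolated as a positive from a mouse embryonic gut cDNA library screened with degenerate oligonucleotides directed against the highly conserved HMG box of Tcf/LEF proteins, and it was inserted by restriction enzyme cloning. The "B" in the name, together with the TCF4B alias listed for the gene, suggests a particular isoform or clone, but the record does not define it. The associated study concerns a possible role for Tcf-4 in vertebrate gut epithelial cell differentiation, so the plasmid is suited to expressing mouse Tcf-4 in cultured cells or vertebrate embryos for functional studies of this factor.
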