>Addgene plasmid #11031 | p043 mTcf-4 B | addgene partial sequence | sequence record 18000 | 11031 with SP6
CGATTCGATTCGGCTTTTTGCACATTGAGCGGATCCTTGGGAACGAGAGAAAAAAAGAAACCCAAACTCA
CGCGTGCAGAAGATCTCCCCCCTTCCCCTCCCCTCCTCCCTCTTTTCCCCTCCCCAGGAGAGAAAGACCC
CAAAGCAGGAAAAAAAAAGTTAACCCTGGACTCGTCTTTTTCTTGCAGTATTTTTTTGGGGGGACTCGCA
AAACTTTTTTTTTTTTTTTTTTTTTGCCTTTTTTCCTCCTTCATTTTTCTTCCAAAATTGCTGCTGGTGG
GTGAAAAATGCCGCAGCTGAACGGCGGTGGAGGAGATGACCTAGGCGCTAACGACGAGCTGATCTCCTTC
AAAGACGAAGGCGAGCAGGAGGAGAAGAACTCGGAAAACTCCTCGGCGGAAAGGGATTTAGCCGATGTCA
AGTCCTCGCTGGTCAATGAATCAGAGACGAATCAAAACAGCTCCTCCGATTCCGAGGCGGAAAGACGGCC
TCCGCCTCGCTCCGAAAGTTTCCGAGATAAATCCCGGGAAAGTTTGGAAGAAGCGGCCAAGAGGCAAGAT
GGAGGGCTCTTTAAGGGGCCACCGTATCCCGGCTACCCCTTCATCATGATCCCCGACCTGACGAGCCCCT
ACCTCCCCAACGGATCGCTCTCGCCCACCGCCCGAACCTATCTTCAGATGAAATGGCCACTGCTTGATGT
CCAAGCAGGAAGCCT
